Addgene plasmid #63713: CC1
Purpose: Wild-type voltage sensing domain from Ciona voltage sensing phosphatase fused to super ecliptic A227D with restriction site flanking each transmembrane domain
Depositing lab: Bradley Baker. Depositing organization: Korea Institute of Science and Technology. Publication: Combinatorial mutagenesis of the voltage-sensing domain enables the optical resolution of action potentials firing at 60 Hz by a genetically encoded fluorescent sensor of membrane potential. Piao HH, Rajakumar D, Kang BE, Kim EH, Baker BJ. J Neurosci. 2015 Jan 7;35(1):372-85. doi: 10.1523/JNEUROSCI.3008-14.2015. PubMed 25568129.
Backbone
  Vector backbone: pcDNA3.1
  Backbone manufacturer: Invitrogen
  Backbone size w/o insert (bp): 5600
  Total vector size (bp): 7100
  Vector type: Mammalian Expression
  Selectable markers: Hygromycin
Growth in bacteria
  Bacterial resistance: Ampicillin, 100 μg/mL
  Growth temperature: 37°C
  Growth strain: DH5alpha
  Copy number: High Copy
Gene/Insert
  Gene/Insert name: CC1
  Species: Ciona
  Insert size (bp): 1500
  Promoter: CMV
  Tag / fusion protein: Super ecliptic pHlorin A227D (C terminal on insert)
  Cloning method: Restriction Enzyme; 5′ cloning site NheI (not destroyed); 3′ cloning site XhoI (not destroyed)
  Sequencing primers: 5′ CMV Forward; 3′ BGH Reverse
Terms and licenses: Academic/Nonprofit Terms; Industry Terms: Not Available to Industry
How to cite: CC1 was a gift from Bradley Baker (Addgene plasmid # 63713 ; http://n2t.net/addgene:63713 ; RRID:Addgene_63713)
