[The description below was written by a language model from this plasmid's Addgene catalogue record.]
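Description:
CC1 is a mammalian expression plasmid built on the pcDNA3.1 backbone, about 7.1 kb in total with an insert of roughly 1.5 kb. It is propagated as a high-copy plasmid in E. coli under ampicillin selection, and the record lists hygromycin as the marker for selecting transfected mammalian cells. No feature table accompanies the entry, so details such as the replication origin and polyadenylation signal are not explicitly recorded. The use of a BGH reverse sequencing primer is consistent with the bovine growth hormone terminator region normally found downstream of the cloning site in this vector family.

The insert, cloned between retained NheI and XhoI sites and driven by the strong constitutive CMV promoter, encodes a genetically encoded fluorescent voltage indicator. It consists of the wild-type voltage-sensing domain of the Ciona voltage-sensing phosphatase fused at its C terminus to super ecliptic pHluorin carrying the A227D mutation, a pH-sensitive GFP variant. In sensors of this design, voltage-driven movement of the transmembrane domain is translated into a change in fluorescence of the attached protein, allowing membrane potential to be read optically.

A distinguishing feature of CC1 is that restriction sites have been engineered to flank each transmembrane segment of the voltage-sensing domain. This makes the segments modular cassettes that can be swapped or mutated independently. The construct therefore serves as a wild-type starting scaffold for combinatorial mutagenesis aimed at improving sensor speed and signal size, in line with the associated work on optically resolving fast action potential firing.
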