>Addgene plasmid #63713 | CC1 | depositor partial sequence | sequence record 106282 | CC1 sequence 1497 bps
GCTAGCGCCACCATGGAGGGATTCGACGGTTCAGATTTTAGTCCTCCAGCTGATTTAGTTGGCGTTGACG
GTGCAGTCATGCGGAACGTCGTTGACGTCACGATAAATGGTGACGTCACTGCTCCGCCGAAAGCTGCGCC
AAGAAAAAGTGAATCGGTAAAGAAAGTTCATTGGAATGATGTAGACCAAGGACCGAGTGAAAAACCAGAG
ACAAGACAGGAGGAACGAATAGATATACCCGAGATTTCAGGTCTATGGTGGGGCGAGAATGAACATGGAG
TGGACGATGGGAGAATGGAGATACCTACTACTGGTGTAGGTCGCGTCCAGTTTCGGATCCGAGCAGTGAT
TGATCATCTAGGGATGCGAGTCTTTGGAGTCTTCCTAATTTTCTTGGACATCATCCTCATGATCATTGAT
CTCAGTCTTATCGATAAAAGTGAATCTTCACAATCCTTTTATGACGGGATGGCTTTGGCTCTTTCTTGTT
ATTTCATGCTGGATTTAGGATTAAGGATATTTGCCTACGGGCCCAAGCTTTTCTTCACCAACCCTTGGGA
GGTGGCTGATGGTTTGATTATCGTTGTCACATTCGTCGTCACGATATTTTACACTGTGTTAGATGAATAC
GGTACCGAAACAGGAGCCGATGGTTTGGGGCGGTTGGTTGTGTTGGCCCGTTTGCTGCGTGTGGTTCGGT
TAGCAAGAATATTTTATTCCCACCAACAAATGAAGGCTTCAAGCAGAAGAACAATATCACAGAACAAAAG
AAGATATCGCATGAGTAAAGGAGAAGAACTTTTCACTGGAGTTGTCCCAATTCTTGTTGAATTAGATGGT
GATGTTAATGGGCACAAATTTTCTGTCAGTGGAGAGGGTGAAGGTGATGCAACATACGGAAAACTTACCC
TTAAATTTATTTGCACTACTGGAAAACTACCTGTTCCATGGCCAACACTTGTCACTACTTTAACTTATGG
TGTTCAATGCTTTTCAAGATACCCAGATCATATGAAACGGCATGACTTTTTCAAGAGTGCCATGCCCGAA
GGTTATGTACAGGAAAGAACTATATTTTTCAAAGATGACGGGAACTACAAGACACGTGCTGAAGTCAAGT
TTGAAGGTGATACCCTTGTTAATAGAATCGAGTTAAAAGGTATTGATTTTAAAGAAGATGGAAACATTCT
TGGACACAAATTGGAATACAACTATAACGATCACCAGGTGTACATCATGGCAGACAAACAAAAGAATGGA
ATCAAAGCTAACTTCAAAATTAGACACAACATTGAAGATGGAGGCGTTCAACTAGCAGACCATTATCAAC
AAAATACTCCAATTGGCGATGGGCCCGTCCTTTTACCAGACAACCATTACCTGTTTACAACTTCTACTCT
TTCGAAAGATCCCAACGAAAAGAGAGACCACATGGTCCTTCTTGAGTTTGTAACAGCTGATGGGATTACA
CATGGCATGGATGAACTATACAAATGA
