>Addgene plasmid #63713 | CC1 | addgene partial sequence | sequence record 118423 | CMV-F 5'-CGCAAATGGGCGGTAGGCGTG-3'
CTCTCTGGCTACTAGAGAACCCACTGCTTACTGGCTTATCGAAATTAATACGACTCACTATAGGGAGACC
CAAGCTGGCTAGCGCCACCATGGAGGGATTCGACGGTTCAGATTTTAGTCCTCCAGCTGATTTAGTTGGC
GTTGACGGTGCAGTCATGCGGAACGTCGTTGACGTCACGATAAATGGTGACGTCACTGCTCCGCCGAAAG
CTGCGCCAAGAAAAAGTGAATCGGTAAAGAAAGTTCATTGGAATGATGTAGACCAAGGACCGAGTGAAAA
ACCAGAGACAAGACAGGAGGAACGAATAGATATACCCGAGATTTCAGGTCTATGGTGGGGCGAGAATGAA
CATGGAGTGGACGATGGGAGAATGGAGATACCTACTACTGGTGTAGGTCGCGTCCAGTTTCGGATCCGAG
CAGTGATTGATCATCTAGGGATGCGAGTCTTTGGAGTCTTCCTAATTTTCTTGGACATCATCCTCATGAT
CATTGATCTCAGTCTTATCGATAAAAGTGAATCTTCACAATCCTTTTATGACGGGATGGCTTTGGCTCTT
TCTTGTTATTTCATGCTGGATTTAGGATTAAGGATATTTGCCTACGGGCCCAAGCTTTTCTTCACCAACC
CTTGGGAGGTGGCTGATGGTTTGATTATCGTTGTCACATTCGTCGTCACGATATTTTACACTGTGTTAGA
TGAATACGGTACCGAAACAGGAGCCGATGG
