>Addgene plasmid #63713 | CC1 | addgene partial sequence | sequence record 118425 | bgh_pa_d2r 5'-ACTCAGACAATGCGATGCAAtttc-3'
TCAAGGAAGGCACGGGGGAGGGGCAAACAACAGATGGCTGGCAACTAGAAGGCACAGTCGAGGCTGATCA
GCGGGTTTAAACGGGCCCTCTAGACTCGAGTCATCATTTGTATAGTTCATCCATGCCATGTGTAATCCCA
TCAGCTGTTACAAACTCAAGAAGGACCATGTGGTCTCTCTTTTCGTTGGGATCTTTCGAAAGAGTAGAAG
TTGTAAACAGGTAATGGTTGTCTGGTAAAAGGACGGGCCCATCGCCAATTGGAGTATTTTGTTGATAATG
GTCTGCTAGTTGAACGCCTCCATCTTCAATGTTGTGTCTAATTTTGAAGTTAGCTTTGATTCCATTCTTT
TGTTTGTCTGCCATGATGTACACCTGGTGATCGTTATAGTTGTATTCCAATTTGTGTCCAAGAATGTTTC
CATCTTCTTTAAAATCAATACCTTTTAACTCGATTCTATTAACAAGGGTATCACCTTCAAACTTGACTTC
AGCACGTGTCTTGTAGTTCCCGTCATCTTTGAAAAATATAGTTCTTTCCTGTACATAACCTTCGGGCATG
GCACTCTTGAAAAAGTCATGCCGTTTCATATGATCTGGGTATCTTGAAAAGCATTGAACACCATAAGTTA
AAGTAGTGACAAGTGTTGGCCATGGAACAGGTAGTTTTCCAGTAGTGCAAATAAATTTAAGGGTAAGTTT
TCCGTATGTTGCATCACCTTCACCCTCTCCACTGACAGAAAATTTGTGCCCATTAACATCACCATCTAAT
TCAACAAG
