>Addgene plasmid #63713 | CC1 | addgene partial sequence | sequence record 119743 | GFPfusionREV 5'-CTCCACTGACAGAAAATTTG-3'
ATCTAATTCAACAAGAATTGGGACAACTCCAGTGAAAAGTTCTTCTCCTTTACTCATGCGATATCTTCTT
TTGTTCTGTGATATTGTTCTTCTGCTTGAAGCCTTCATTTGTTGGTGGGAATAAAATATTCTTGCTAACC
GAACCACACGCAGCAAACGGGCCAACACAACCAACCGCCCCAAACCATCGGCTCCTGTTTCGGTACCGTA
TTCATCTAACACAGTGTAAAATATCGTGACGACGAATGTGACAACGATAATCAAACCATCAGCCACCTCC
CAAGGGTTGGTGAAGAAAAGCTTGGGCCCGTAGGCAAATATCCTTAATCCTAAATCCAGCATGAAATAAC
AAGAAAGAGCCAAAGCCATCCCGTCATAAAAGGATTGTGAAGATTCACTTTTATCGATAAGACTGAGATC
AATGATCATGAGGATGATGTCCAAGAAAATTAGGAAGACTCCAAAGACTCGCATCCCTAGATGATCAATC
ACTGCTCGGATCCGAAACTGGACGCGACCTACACCAGTAGTAGGTATCTCCATTCTCCCATCGTCCACTC
CATGTTCATTCTCGCCCCACCATAGACCTGAAATCTCGGGTATATCTATTCGTTCCTCCTGTCTTGTCTC
TGGTTTTTCACTCGGTCCTTGGTCTACATCATTCCAATGAACTTTCTTTACCGATTCACTTTTTCTTGGC
GCAGCTTTCGGCGGAGCAGTGACGTCACCATTTATCGTGACGTCAACGACGTTCCGCATGACTGCACCGT
CAACGCCAACTAAATCAGCTGGAGGACTAAAATCTGAACCGTCGAATCCCTCCATGGTGGCGCTAGCCAG
CTTGGGTCTCCCTATAGTGAGTCGTATTAATTTCGATAAGCCAGTAAGCAGTGGGTTCTCTAGTTAGCCA
GAGAGCTCTGCTTATATAGACCTCCCACCGTACACGCCTACCGCCCATTTGCGTCAATGGGGCGGAGTTG
TTACGACATTTTGGAAAGTCCCGTTGATTTTGGTGCCAAAACAAACTCCCATTGACGTCAATGGGGTGGA
GACTTGGAAATCCCCGTGAGTCAAACCGCTA
